>Addgene plasmid #25346 | HERC2 (2KEO) | depositor partial sequence | sequence record 11820 | Author sequence
AATAATGAGAAAGTGACACTTGTACGCATAGCTGATTTGGAGAACCATAATAACGATGGAGGCTTCTGGA
CTGTGATTGACGGGAAAGTGTATGATATAAAGGACTTCCAGACACAGTCGTTAACAGAAAATAGTATTCT
TGCTCAGTTTGCAGGGGAAGACCCAGTGGTAGCTTTGGAAGCTGCTTTGCAGTTTGAAGACACCCGGGAA
TCCATGCACGCATTTTGTGTTGGCCAGTATTTGGAGCCTGACCAAGAAGGCGTCACCATACCAGATCTGG
GG
