>Addgene plasmid #25346 | HERC2 (2KEO) | addgene partial sequence | sequence record 31431 | 25346 with T7
AATTCCCTCTGAATATTTTGTTTACTTTAAGAAGGAGATATACCATGCATCATCATCATCATCACAGCAG
CGGCAGAGAAAACTTGTATTTCCAGGGCAATAATGAGAAAGTGACACTTGTACGCATAGCTGATTTGGAG
AACCATAATAACGATGGAGGCTTCTGGACTGTGATTGACGGGAAAGTGTATGATATAAAGGACTTCCAGA
CACAGTCGTTAACAGAAAATAGTATTCTTGCTCAGTTTGCAGGGGAAGACCCAGTGGTAGCTTTGGAAGC
TGCTTTGCAGTTTGAAGACACCCGGGAATCCATGCACGCATTTTGTGTTGGCCAGTATTTGGAGCCTGAC
CAAGAAGGCGTCACCATACCAGATCTGGGGTGATGACGAAGCTTGCGGCCGCACTCGAGCACCACCACCA
CCACCACTGAGATCCGGCTGCTAACAAAGCCCGAAAGGAAGCTGAGTTGGCTGCTGCCACCGCTGAGCAA
TAACTAGCATAACCCCTTGGGGCCTCTAAACGGGTCTTGAGGGGTTTTTTGCTGAAAGGAGGAACTATAT
CCGGATTGGCGAATGGG
[124 nt withheld, positions 578-701]
C
[91 nt withheld, positions 703-793]
A
[39 nt withheld, positions 795-833]
