[The description below was written by a language model from this plasmid's Addgene catalogue record.]
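Description:
HERC2 (2KEO) is a bacterial expression plasmid built on the pET28-MHL backbone, a pET28-derived vector from a structural genomics consortium, listed at 7325 bp without insert. It is selected with kanamycin and is recorded as low copy. No feature table accompanies the entry, so the origin of replication and the exact regulatory elements are not itemised. However, the listed sequencing primers (T7 forward and T7 terminator) indicate that the insert sits between a T7 promoter and T7 terminator, the usual pET arrangement in which transcription depends on T7 RNA polymerase supplied by an appropriate E. coli expression host. The DH5alpha strain named in the record serves for propagation rather than expression.

The payload is a 282 bp fragment of human HERC2, a large HECT-type E3 ubiquitin ligase. The insert name indicates that it encodes residues 1203 to 1296, corresponding to the cytochrome-b5-like domain, so this is a single isolated domain and not the full open reading frame, as the record itself cautions. The fragment was introduced by restriction enzyme cloning and carries an N-terminal His tag, which allows the recombinant protein to be purified by immobilised metal affinity chromatography. The record does not state whether a protease cleavage site lies between the tag and the domain.

The construct was made to produce this domain in bacteria for structure determination, and it is linked to the deposited structure with PDB code 2KEO. It is suited to making purified HERC2 cytochrome-b5-like domain for structural, biophysical or binding studies.
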