Addgene plasmid #25346: HERC2 (2KEO)
Purpose: Bacterial expression for structure determination; may not be full ORF
Depositing lab: Cheryl Arrowsmith. Depositing organization: University of Toronto.
Backbone
  Vector backbone: pET28-MHL
  Backbone manufacturer: SGC
  Backbone size w/o insert (bp): 7325
  Vector type: Bacterial Expression
Growth in bacteria
  Bacterial resistance: Kanamycin, 50 μg/mL
  Growth temperature: 37°C
  Growth strain: DH5alpha
  Copy number: Low Copy
Gene/Insert
  Gene/Insert name: herc2.1203.1296 (alt names: PDB: 2KEO; HERC2 E3 ligase, cytochrome-b5-like domain)
  Species: H. sapiens (human)
  Insert size (bp): 282
  GenBank ID: NP_004658
  Entrez Gene: HERC2 (a.k.a. D15F37S1, MRT38, SHEP1, jdf2, p528)
  Tag / fusion protein: His (N terminal on insert)
  Cloning method: Restriction Enzyme
  Sequencing primers: 5′ T7; 3′ T7-term
Terms and licenses: Academic/Nonprofit Terms; Industry Terms: Not Available to Industry
Depositor comments: PDB: 2KEO. http://www.thesgc.org/structures/2KEO/
How to cite: HERC2 (2KEO) was a gift from Cheryl Arrowsmith (Addgene plasmid # 25346 ; http://n2t.net/addgene:25346 ; RRID:Addgene_25346)
